>Addgene plasmid #45490 | FR55 | addgene partial sequence | sequence record 64273 | pBRrevBam 5'-GGTGATGTCGGCGATATAGG-3'
GCGCCGGTGATGCCGGCCACGATGCGTCCGGCGTAGAGGATCGAGATCGATCTCGATCCCGCGAAATTAA
TACGACTCACTATAGGGGAATTGTGAGCGGATAACAATTCCCCTCTAGAAATAATTTTGTTTAACTTTAA
GAAGGAGATATACATATGGGCGAAATGGATATTCGTTTTCGCGGTGATGACCTGGAAGCACTGGAAAAAG
CTCTGAAAGAAATGATCCGTCAGGCGCGCAAATTCGCCGGCACCGTCACGTATACCCTGGATGGTAACGA
CCTGGAAATTCGTATCACCGGCGTGCCGGAACAAGTTCGCAAAGAACTGGCGAAAGAAGCCGAACGTCTG
GCGAAAGAATTTAATATTACGGTTACCTACACGATCCGCGGTAGCCTCGAGCACCACCACCACCACCACT
GAGATCCGGCTGCTAACAAAGCCCGAAAGGAAGCTGAGTTGGCTGCTGCCACCGCTGAGCAATAACTAGC
ATAACCCCTTGGGGCCTCTAAACGGGTCTTGAGGGGTTTTTTGCTGAAAGGAGGAACTATATCCGGATTG
GCGAATGGG
[124 nt withheld, positions 570-693]
C
[91 nt withheld, positions 695-785]
A
[49 nt withheld, positions 787-835]
CCTTTGACGTTGGAGTCCACGTTCTTT
[37 nt withheld, positions 863-899]
ACCCTATCTCGGTCTATTCTTTTGATTTATAAGGGATTTTGCCGATTTCGGCCTATTGGTTAAAAAATGA
GCTGATTTAACAAAAATTTAACGCGAATTTTAACAAAATATTAACG
