[The description below was written by a language model from this plasmid's Addgene catalogue record.]
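Description:
FR55 is a bacterial expression plasmid built on the pET29b(+) backbone, carrying a small synthetic open reading frame of about 249 bp in a total construct of roughly 5.5 kb. It is selected with kanamycin and is recorded as high copy. No feature table accompanies the record, so the regulatory elements are not itemised. pET29b(+) vectors do, however, generally drive the insert from a T7 promoter under lac operator control, and the listing of a T7 primer for 5′ sequencing fits that arrangement. Expression therefore depends on a host that supplies T7 RNA polymerase. The record accordingly distinguishes a cloning strain for propagation from a BL21-type strain recommended for protein production.

The insert, also called FR55, is a synthetic rather than natural sequence. It is described as a variant of an earlier design named Di-I_5_FR28, differing by an F14L substitution and an added glycine at the N-terminus. It was cloned between the NdeI and XhoI sites, both of which remain intact. This placement puts the coding sequence in frame with the backbone-encoded C-terminal 6xHis tag, allowing purification by immobilised metal affinity chromatography. Part of the plasmid derives from commercially synthesised DNA.

The record does not state the fold, function or intended experimental purpose of the protein. The configuration nonetheless points to recombinant production of a small, roughly 80-residue designed protein in E. coli, presumably for purification and downstream characterisation.
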