Addgene plasmid #45490: FR55
Depositing lab: David Baker. Depositing organization: University of Washington.
Backbone
  Vector backbone: pET29b(+)
  Backbone size w/o insert (bp): 5370
  Total vector size (bp): 5478
  Vector type: Bacterial Expression
Growth in bacteria
  Bacterial resistance: Kanamycin, 50 μg/mL
  Growth temperature: 37°C
  Growth strain: XL10 Gold
  Growth instructions: For protein expression, BL21 star is recommended
  Copy number: High Copy
Gene/Insert
  Gene/Insert name: FR55
  Species: Synthetic
  Insert size (bp): 249
  Mutation: changed F14L and added Gly at N-terminus of Di-I_5_FR28
  Tag / fusion protein: 6xHis (C terminal on backbone)
  Cloning method: Restriction Enzyme; 5′ cloning site NdeI (not destroyed); 3′ cloning site XhoI (not destroyed)
  Sequencing primers: 5′ T7
Resource information
  A portion of this plasmid was derived from a plasmid made by: GenScript
Terms and licenses: Academic/Nonprofit Terms; Industry Terms: Not Available to Industry
How to cite: FR55 was a gift from David Baker (Addgene plasmid # 45490 ; http://n2t.net/addgene:45490 ; RRID:Addgene_45490)
